>Addgene plasmid #203059 | Salsa-BC218-P3C2 | addgene full sequence | sequence record 421405 | Addgene NGS Result
AGCGCCCAATACGCAAACCGCCTCTCCCCGCGCGTTGGCCGATTCATTAATGCAGTCGAGGGATCTCCAT
AAGAGAAGAGGGACAGCTATGACTGGGAGTAGTCAGGAGAGGAGGAAAAATCTGGCTAGTAAAACATGTA
AGGAAAATTTTAGGGATGTTAAAGAAAAAAATAACACAAAACAAAATATAAAAAAAATCTAACCTCAAGT
CAAGGCTTTTCTATGGAATAAGGAATGGACAGCAGGGGGCTGTTTCATATACTGATGACCTCTTTATAGC
CAACCTTTGTTCATGGCAGCCAGCATATGGGCATATGTTGCCAAACTCTAAACCAAATACTCATTCTGAT
GTTTTAAATGATTTGCCCTCCCATATGTCCTTCCGAGTGAGAGACACAAAAAATTCCAACACACTATTGC
AATGAAAATAAATTTCCTTTATTAGCCAGAAGTCAGATGCTCAAGGGGCTTCATGATGTCCCCATAATTT
TTGGCAGAGGGAAAAAGATCGATCTCAGTGGTATTTGTGAGCCAGGGCATTGGCCACACCAGCCACCACC
TTCTGATAGGCAGCCTGCACCTGAGGAGTGAATTCTTTGCCAAAATGATGAGACAGCACAACAACCAGCA
CGTTGCCCAGGAGCTGTAGGAAAGAGAAGAAGGCATGAACATGGTTAGCAGAGGGGCCCGGTTTGGACTC
AGAGTATTTTATCCTCATCTCAAACAGTGTATATCATTGTAACCATAAAGAGAAAGGCAGGATGATGACC
AGGGTGTAGTTGTTTCTACCAATAAGAATATTTCCACGCCAGCCAGAATTTATATGCAGAAATATTCTAC
CTTATCATTTAATTATAACAATTGTTCTCTAAAACTGTGCTGAAGTACAATATAATATACCCTGATTGCC
TTGAAAAAAAAGTGATTAGAGAAAGTACTTACAATCTGACAAATAAACAAAAGTGAATTTAAAAATTCGT
TACAAATGCAAGCTAAAGTTTAACGAAAAAGTTACAGAAAATGAAAAGAAAATAAGAGGAGACAATGGTT
GTCAACAGAGTAGAAAGTGAAAGAAACAAAATTATCATGAGGGTCCATGGTGATACAAGGGACATCTTCC
CATTCTAAACAACACCCTGAAAACTTTGCCCCCTCCATATAACATGAATTTTACAATAGCGAAAAAGAAA
GAACAATCAAGGGTCCCCAAACTCACCCTGAAGTTCTCAGCTCTAGAGATATCGTCGAGGCCGCGCTAGC
GTTTAAACTGTCGACCTTAATTAAGAGATCTGCTCGAGGCGCGTCAGCTGACTAGAGGATCCCCGGGTAC
CGAGCTCGAATTCGGGGCCGCGGAGGCTGGATCGGTCCCGGTGTCTTCTATGGAGGTCAAAACAGCGTGG
ATGGCGTCTCCAGGCGATCTGACGGTTCACTAAACGAGCTCTGCTTATATAGGCCTCCCACCGTACACGC
CTACCTCGACCCGGGTACCGAGCTCGACTTTCACTTTTCTCTATCACTGATAGGGAGTGGTAAACTCGAC
TTTCACTTTTCTCTATCACTGATAGGGAGTGGTAAACTCGACTTTCACTTTTCTCTATCACTGATAGGGA
GTGGTAAACTCGACTTTCACTTTTCTCTATCACTGATAGGGAGTGGTAAACTCGACTTTCACTTTTCTCT
ATCACTGATAGGGAGTGGTAAACTCGACCTATATAAGCAGAGCTCGTTTAGTGAACCGTCAGATCGCCTG
GAGACGCCATCCACGCTGTTTTGACCTCCATAGAAGACACCGGGACCGATCCAGCCTCCGCGGCCCCGAA
TTCCTGCAGCGGCCGCTCTAGAACTAGTGGATCCCCGCGGATGGTGAGCAAGGGCGAGGAGCTGTTCACC
GGGGTGGTGCCCATCCTGGTCGAGCTGGACGGCGACGTAAACGGCCACAAGTTCAGCGTGTCCGGCGAGG
GCGAGGGCGATGCCACCTACGGCAAGCTGACCCTGAAGTTCATCTGCACCACCGGCAAGCTGCCCGTGCC
CTGGCCCACCCTCGTGACCACCCTGACCTACGGCGTGCAGTGCTTCAGCCGCTACCCCGACCACATGAAG
CAGCACGACTTCTTCAAGTCCGCCATGCCCGAAGGCTACGTCCAGGAGCGCACCATCTTCTTCAAGGACG
ACGGCAACTACAAGACCCGCGCCGAGGTGAAGTTCGAGGGCGACACCCTGGTGAACCGCATCGAGCTGAA
GGGCATCGACTTCAAGGAGGACGGCAACATCCTGGGGCACAAGCTGGAGTACAACTACAACAGCCACAAC
GTCTATATCATGGCCGACAAGCAGAAGAACGGCATCAAGGTGAACTTCAAGATCCGCCACAACATCGAGG
ACGGCAGCGTGCAGCTCGCCGACCACTACCAGCAGAACACCCCCATCGGCGACGGCCCCGTGCTGCTGCC
CGACAACCACTACCTGAGCACCCAGTCCGCCCTGAGCAAAGACCCCAACGAGAAGCGCGATCACATGGTC
CTGCTGGAGTTCGTGACCGCCGCCGGGATCACTCTCGGCATGGACGAGCTGTACAAGTAACAAGTTGACT
GAATTCGATATCAAGCTTGTCGACCTAGTTCTAGAGGATCCAGACATGATAAGATACATTGATGAGTTTG
GACAAACCACAACTAGAATGCAGTGAAAAAAATGCTTTATTTGTGAAATTTGTGATGCTATTGCTTTATT
TGTAACCATTATAAGCTGCAATAAACAAGTTAACAACAACAATTGCATTCATTTTATGTTTCAGGTTCAG
GGGGAGGTGTGGGAGGTTTTTTAAAGCAAGTAAAACCTCTACAAATGTGGTATGGCTGATTATGATCCTG
CAAGCCTCGTCGTCCTGGCCGGACCACGCTATCTGTGCAAGGTCCCCGGCCCCGGACGCGCGCTCCATGA
GCAGAGCGCCCGCCGCCGAGGCGAAGACTCGGGCGGCGCCCTGCCCGTCCCACCAGGTCAACAGGCGGTA
ACCGGCCTCTTCATCGGGAATGCGCGCGACCTTCAGCATCGCCGGCATGTCCCCCTGGCGGACGGGAAGT
ATCCAGCTCGACCAAGCTGGCCGCGTCGAGTGAAGACGAAAGGGCCTCGTGATACGCCTATTTTTATAGG
TTAATGTCATGATAATAATGGTTTCTTAGACGTCAGGTGGCACTTTTCGGGGAAATGTGCGCGGAACCCC
TATTTGTTTATTTTTCTAAATACATTCAAATATGTATCCGCTCATGAGACAATAACCCTGATAAATGCTT
CAATAATATTGAAAAAGGAAGAGTATGAGTATTCAACATTTCCGTGTCGCCCTTATTCCCTTTTTTGCGG
CATTTTGCCTTCCTGTTTTTGCTCACCCAGAAACGCTGGTGAAAGTAAAAGATGCTGAAGATCAGTTGGG
TGCACGAGTGGGTTACATCGAACTGGATCTCAACAGCGGTAAGATCCTTGAGAGTTTTCGCCCCGAAGAA
CGTTTTCCAATGATGAGCACTTTTAAAGTTCTGCTATGTGGCGCGGTATTATCCCGTGTTGACGCCGGGC
AAGAGCAACTCGGTCGCCGCATACACTATTCTCAGAATGACTTGGTTGAGTACTCACCAGTCACAGAAAA
GCATCTTACGGATGGCATGACAGTAAGAGAATTATGCAGTGCTGCCATAACCATGAGTGATAACACTGCG
GCCAACTTACTTCTGACAACGATCGGAGGACCGAAGGAGCTAACCGCTTTTTTGCACAACATGGGGGATC
ATGTAACTCGCCTTGATCGTTGGGAACCGGAGCTGAATGAAGCCATACCAAACGACGAGCGTGACACCAC
GATGCCTGTAGCAATGGCAACAACGTTGCGCAAACTATTAACTGGCGAACTACTTACTCTAGCTTCCCGG
CAACAATTAATAGACTGGATGGAGGCGGATAAAGTTGCAGGACCACTTCTGCGCTCGGCCCTTCCGGCTG
GCTGGTTTATTGCTGATAAATCTGGAGCCGGTGAGCGTGGGTCTCGCGGTATCATTGCAGCACTGGGGCC
AGATGGTAAGCCCTCCCGTATCGTAGTTATCTACACGACGGGGAGTCAGGCAACTATGGATGAACGAAAT
AGACAGATCGCTGAGATAGGTGCCTCACTGATTAAGCATTGGTAACTGTCAGACCAAGTTTACTCATATA
TACTTTAGATTGATTTAAAACTTCATTTTTAATTTAAAAGGATCTAGGTGAAGATCCTTTTTGATAATCT
CATGACCAAAATCCCTTAACGTGAGTTTTCGTTCCACTGAGCGTCAGACCCCGTAGAAAAGATCAAAGGA
TCTTCTTGAGATCCTTTTTTTCTGCGCGTAATCTGCTGCTTGCAAACAAAAAAACCACCGCTACCAGCGG
TGGTTTGTTTGCCGGATCAAGAGCTACCAACTCTTTTTCCGAAGGTAACTGGCTTCAGCAGAGCGCAGAT
ACCAAATACTGTTCTTCTAGTGTAGCCGTAGTTAGGCCACCACTTCAAGAACTCTGTAGCACCGCCTACA
TACCTCGCTCTGCTAATCCTGTTACCAGTGGCTGCTGCCAGTGGCGATAAGTCGTGTCTTACCGGGTTGG
ACTCAAGACGATAGTTACCGGATAAGGCGCAGCGGTCGGGCTGAACGGGGGGTTCGTGCACACAGCCCAG
CTTGGAGCGAACGACCTACACCGAACTGAGATACCTACAGCGTGAGCTATGAGAAAGCGCCACGCTTCCC
GAAGGGAGAAAGGCGGACAGGTATCCGGTAAGCGGCAGGGTCGGAACAGGAGAGCGCACGAGGGAGCTTC
CAGGGGGAAACGCCTGGTATCTTTATAGTCCTGTCGGGTTTCGCCACCTCTGACTTGAGCGTCGATTTTT
GTGATGCTCGTCAGGGGGGCGGAGCCTATGGAAAAACGCCAGCAACGCGGCCTTTTTACGGTTCCTGGCC
TTTTGCTGGCCTTTTGCTCACATGTTCTTTCCTGCGTTATCCCCTGATTCTGTGGATAACCGTATTACCG
CCTTTGAGTGAGCTGATACCGCTCGCCGCAGCCGAACGACCGAGCGCAGCGAGTCAGTGAGCGAGGAAGC
GGAAG
Features (pLannotate 1.2.2; 17 found; start..end, strand, type, name):
      2..55      +  CDS            lacI (fragment): lac repressor; lacI; The lac repressor binds to the lac operator to inhibit transcription in E. coli. This inhibition can be relieved by adding lactose or isopropyl-β-D-thiogalactopyranoside (IPTG).
    388..443     -  polyA_signal   β-globin poly(A) signal: rabbit β-globin polyadenylation signal (Gil and Proudfoot, 1987)
    518..640     -  CDS            HBB: HBB_COLGU - Experimental evidence at transcript level: Swiss-Prot protein existence level 2. Involved in oxygen transport from the lung to the various peripheral tissues. From Colobus guereza (Mantled guereza) (Eastern black-and-white colobus monkey).
    644..1216    -  intron         β-globin intron: intron from rabbit β-globin gene
   1312..1343    -  misc_feature   MCS (fragment): pUC18/19 multiple cloning site
   1437..1475    -  promoter       minimal CMV promoter: human cytomegalovirus (CMV) immediate early promoter
   1493..1708    -  protein_bind   tetracycline response element (fragment): contains seven copies of the tetracycline operator tetO tetracycline repressor TetR
   1708..1753    +  promoter       TRE3GV promoter (fragment): 3rd-generation Tet-responsive promoter that can be activated by binding of Tet-On® 3G, optimized for retroviral and lentiviral vectors
   1829..1856    +  misc_feature   MCS (fragment): pBluescript multiple cloning site
   1861..2580    +  CDS            EGFP: the original enhanced GFP (Yang et al., 1996) mammalian codon-optimized
   2591..2613    +  misc_feature   MCS (fragment): pBluescript multiple cloning site
   2627..2761    -  polyA_signal   SV40 poly(A) signal: SV40 polyadenylation signal
   2784..2867    -  CDS            large T antigen (fragment): large T antigen from SV40 (simian virus 40)
   2861..3091    -  CDS            str (fragment): STR_KLEPN - Protein inferred from homology: Swiss-Prot protein existence level 3. The aminoglycoside phosphotransferases achieve inactivation of their antibiotic substrates by phosphorylation. From Klebsiella pneumoniae.
   3210..3314    +  promoter       AmpR promoter: bla
   3315..4175    +  CDS            AmpR: β-lactamase; bla; confers resistance to ampicillin, carbenicillin, and related antibiotics
   4346..4934    +  rep_origin     ori: high-copy-number ColE1/pMB1/pBR322/pUC origin of replication
