[The description below was written by a language model from this plasmid's Addgene catalogue record and pLannotate feature annotations shown in this document.]
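Description:
Salsa-BC218-P3C2 is a mammalian expression reporter plasmid built on the pCER206 backbone, one member of a set of barcoded reporters for the PRESTO-Salsa multiplexed GPCR activity screening system. It is about 5.1 kb and is propagated in E. coli at high copy through a ColE1/pUC-type origin, with selection by ampicillin via the β-lactamase gene and its native promoter. No mammalian selection marker is annotated, which is consistent with transient use. Short fragments annotated as lacI, SV40 large T antigen and an aminoglycoside phosphotransferase appear to be non-functional backbone remnants.

The payload is a synthetic insert of roughly 730 bp, EGFP followed by barcode BC218, placed under a tetracycline response element. The barcode itself is not annotated, but the BsrGI and HindIII cloning sites and the position of the EGFP coding sequence suggest it lies just downstream of EGFP, ahead of the SV40 polyadenylation signal, so that it would be carried in the reporter transcript. The feature table shows a bidirectional arrangement around the tetO repeats. On one side a TRE3G-type minimal promoter fragment drives EGFP. On the other, a minimal CMV promoter faces a multiple cloning site fragment, a rabbit β-globin intron, a short β-globin coding fragment and a β-globin poly(A) signal, with no intact gene annotated in that arm.

Transcription from the TRE depends on a tetracycline-controlled transactivator supplied in trans. In assays of this family, that transactivator is generally released on receptor activation, so reporter and barcode expression would serve as a readout of signalling. The unique barcode presumably allows many receptor-specific reporters to be pooled and distinguished by sequencing, though the record does not state which receptor is paired with BC218.
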