Addgene plasmid #203059: Salsa-BC218-P3C2
Purpose: Expression of barcoded reporter plasmid for PRESTO-Salsa; EGFP/BC218
Depositing lab: Noah Palm. Depositing organization: Yale University. Publication: Highly multiplexed bioactivity screening reveals human and microbiota metabolome-GPCRome interactions. Chen H, Rosen CE, Gonzalez-Hernandez JA, Song D, Potempa J, Ring AM, Palm NW. Cell. 2023 Jul 6;186(14):3095-3110.e19. doi: 10.1016/j.cell.2023.05.024. Epub 2023 Jun 14. PubMed 37321219.
Backbone
  Vector backbone: pCER206
  Vector type: Mammalian Expression
Growth in bacteria
  Bacterial resistance: Ampicillin, 100 μg/mL
  Growth temperature: 37°C
  Growth strain: DH5alpha
  Copy number: High Copy
Gene/Insert
  Gene/Insert name: EGFP/BC218
  Species: Synthetic
  Insert size (bp): 730
  Promoter: Tet Response Element (TRE)
  Cloning method: Restriction Enzyme; 5′ cloning site BsrGI (not destroyed); 3′ cloning site HindIII (not destroyed)
  Sequencing primers: 5′ Custom primer (GAAGCGCGATCACATGG)
Terms and licenses: Academic/Nonprofit Terms; Industry Terms: Not Available to Industry
How to cite: Salsa-BC218-P3C2 was a gift from Noah Palm (Addgene plasmid # 203059 ; http://n2t.net/addgene:203059 ; RRID:Addgene_203059)
