>Addgene plasmid #203059 | Salsa-BC218-P3C2 | depositor partial sequence | sequence record 393932 | BC218
CAAGTTGACT
